>Addgene plasmid #60139 | pNB768 | depositor full sequence | sequence record 99750 | pNB768 sequence 6906 bps
GATCTGTTTAGCTTGCCTCGTCCCCGCCGGGTCACCCGGCCAGCGACATGGAGGCCCAGAATACCCTCCT
TGACAGTCTTGACGTGCGCAGCTCAGGGGCATGATGTGACTGTCGCCCGTACATTTAGCCCATACATCCC
CATGTATAATCATTTGCATCCATACATTTTGATGGCCGCACGGCGCGAAGCAAAAATTACGGCTCCTCGC
TGCAGACCTGCGAGCAGGGAAACGCTCCCCTCACAGACGCGTGTACGCATGTAACATTATACTGAAAACC
TTGCTTGAGAAGGTTTTGGGACGCTCGAAGGCTTTAATTTGCGGCCGGTACCCAATTCGCCCTATAGTGA
GTCGTATTACGCGCGCTCACTGGCCGTCGTTTTACAACGTCGTGACTGGGAAAACCCTGGCGTTACCCAA
CTTAATCGCCTTGCAGCACATCCCCCTTTCGCCAGCTGGCGTAATAGCGAAGAGGCCCGCACCGATCGCC
CTTCCCAACAGTTGCGCAGCCTGAATGGCGAATGGCGCG
[124 nt withheld, positions 530-653]
C
[91 nt withheld, positions 655-745]
A
[49 nt withheld, positions 747-795]
CCTTTGACGTTGGAGTCCACGTTCTTT
[37 nt withheld, positions 823-859]
ACCCTATCTCGGTCTATTCTTTTGATTTATAAGGGATTTTGCCGATTTCGGCCTATTGGTTAAAAAATGA
GCTGATTTAACAAAAATTTAACGCGAATTTTAACAAAATATTAACGTTTACAATTTCCTGATGCGGTATT
TTCTCCTTACGCATCTGTGCGGTATTTCACACCGCATAGGGTAATAACTGATATAATTAAATTGAAGCTC
TAATTTGTGAGTTTAGTATACATGCATTTACTTATAATACAGTTTTTTAGTTTTGCTGGCCGCATCTTCT
CAAATATGCTTCCCAGCCTGCTTTTCTGTAACGTTCACCCTCTACCTTAGCATCCCTTCCCTTTGCAAAT
AGTCCTCTTCCAACAATAATAATGTCAGATCCTGTAGAGACCACATCATCCACGGTTCTATACTGTTGAC
CCAATGCGTCTCCCTTGTCATCTAAACCCACACCGGGTGTCATAATCAACCAATCGTAACCTTCATCTCT
TCCACCCATGTCTCTTTGAGCAATAAAGCCGATAACAAAATCTTTGTCGCTCTTCGCAATGTCAACAGTA
CCCTTAGTATATTCTCCAGTAGATAGGGAGCCCTTGCATGACAATTCTGCTAACATCAAAAGGCCTCTAG
GTTCCTTTGTTACTTCTTCTGCCGCCTGCTTCAAACCGCTAACAATACCTGGGCCCACCACACCGTGTGC
ATTCGTAATGTCTGCCCATTCTGCTATTCTGTATACACCCGCAGAGTACTGCAATTTGACTGTATTACCA
ATGTCAGCAAATTTTCTGTCTTCGAAGAGTAAAAAATTGTACTTGGCGGATAATGCCTTTAGCGGCTTAA
CTGTGCCCTCCATGGAAAAATCAGTCAAGATATCCACATGTGTTTTTAGTAAACAAATTTTGGGACCTAA
TGCTTCAACTAACTCCAGTAATTCCTTGGTGGTACGAACATCCAATGAAGCACACAAGTTTGTTTGCTTT
TCGTGCATGATATTAAATAGCTTGGCAGCAACAGGACTAGGATGAGTAGCAGCACGTTCCTTATATGTAG
CTTTCGACATGATTTATCTTCGTTTCCTGCAGGTTTTTGTTCTGTGCAGTTGGGTTAAGAATACTGGGCA
ATTTCATGTTTCTTCAACACTACATATGCGTATATATACCAATCTAAGTCTGTGCTCCTTCCTTCGTTCT
TCCTTCTGTTCGGAGATTACCGAATCAAAAAAATTTCAAAGAAACCGAAATCAAAAAAAAGAATAAAAAA
AAAATGATGAATTGAATTGAAAAGCTGTGGTATGGTGCACTCTCAGTACAATCTGCTCTGATGCCGCATA
GTTAAGCCAGCCCCGACACCCGCCAACACCCGCTGACGCGCCCTGACGGGCTTGTCTGCTCCCGGCATCC
GCTTACAGACAAGCTGTGACCGTCTCCGGGAGCTGCATGTGTCAGAGGTTTTCACCGTCATCACCGAAAC
GCGCGAGACGAAAGGGCCTCGTGATACGCCTATTTTTATAGGTTAATGTCATGATAATAATGGTTTCTTA
GACGTCAGGTGGCACTTTTCGGGGAAATGTGCGCGGAACCCCTATTTGTTTATTTTTCTAAATACATTCA
AATATGTATCCGCTCATGAGACAATAACCCTGATAAATGCTTCAATAATATTGAAAAAGGAAGAGTATGA
GTATTCAACATTTCCGTGTCGCCCTTATTCCCTTTTTTGCGGCATTTTGCCTTCCTGTTTTTGCTCACCC
AGAAACGCTGGTGAAAGTAAAAGATGCTGAAGATCAGTTGGGTGCACGAGTGGGTTACATCGAACTGGAT
CTCAACAGCGGTAAGATCCTTGAGAGTTTTCGCCCCGAAGAACGTTTTCCAATGATGAGCACTTTTAAAG
TTCTGCTATGTGGCGCGGTATTATCCCGTATTGACGCCGGGCAAGAGCAACTCGGTCGCCGCATACACTA
TTCTCAGAATGACTTGGTTGAGTACTCACCAGTCACAGAAAAGCATCTTACGGATGGCATGACAGTAAGA
GAATTATGCAGTGCTGCCATAACCATGAGTGATAACACTGCGGCCAACTTACTTCTGACAACGATCGGAG
GACCGAAGGAGCTAACCGCTTTTTTGCACAACATGGGGGATCATGTAACTCGCCTTGATCGTTGGGAACC
GGAGCTGAATGAAGCCATACCAAACGACGAGCGTGACACCACGATGCCTGTAGCAATGGCAACAACGTTG
CGCAAACTATTAACTGGCGAACTACTTACTCTAGCTTCCCGGCAACAATTAATAGACTGGATGGAGGCGG
ATAAAGTTGCAGGACCACTTCTGCGCTCGGCCCTTCCGGCTGGCTGGTTTATTGCTGATAAATCTGGAGC
CGGTGAGCGTGGGTCTCGCGGTATCATTGCAGCACTGGGGCCAGATGGTAAGCCCTCCCGTATCGTAGTT
ATCTACACGACGGGGAGTCAGGCAACTATGGATGAACGAAATAGACAGATCGCTGAGATAGGTGCCTCAC
TGATTAAGCATTGGTAACTGTCAGACCAAGTTTACTCATATATACTTTAGATTGATTTAAAACTTCATTT
TTAATTTAAAAGGATCTAGGTGAAGATCCTTTTTGATAATCTCATGACCAAAATCCCTTAACGTGAGTTT
TCGTTCCACTGAGCGTCAGACCCCGTAGAAAAGATCAAAGGATCTTCTTGAGATCCTTTTTTTCTGCGCG
TAATCTGCTGCTTGCAAACAAAAAAACCACCGCTACCAGCGGTGGTTTGTTTGCCGGATCAAGAGCTACC
AACTCTTTTTCCGAAGGTAACTGGCTTCAGCAGAGCGCAGATACCAAATACTGTCCTTCTAGTGTAGCCG
TAGTTAGGCCACCACTTCAAGAACTCTGTAGCACCGCCTACATACCTCGCTCTGCTAATCCTGTTACCAG
TGGCTGCTGCCAGTGGCGATAAGTCGTGTCTTACCGGGTTGGACTCAAGACGATAGTTACCGGATAAGGC
GCAGCGGTCGGGCTGAACGGGGGGTTCGTGCACACAGCCCAGCTTGGAGCGAACGACCTACACCGAACTG
AGATACCTACAGCGTGAGCTATGAGAAAGCGCCACGCTTCCCGAAGGGAGAAAGGCGGACAGGTATCCGG
TAAGCGGCAGGGTCGGAACAGGAGAGCGCACGAGGGAGCTTCCAGGGGGAAACGCCTGGTATCTTTATAG
TCCTGTCGGGTTTCGCCACCTCTGACTTGAGCGTCGATTTTTGTGATGCTCGTCAGGGGGGCGGAGCCTA
TGGAAAAACGCCAGCAACGCGGCCTTTTTACGGTTCCTGGCCTTTTGCTGGCCTTTTGCTCACATGTTCT
TTCCTGCGTTATCCCCTGATTCTGTGGATAACCGTATTACCGCCTTTGAGTGAGCTGATACCGCTCGCCG
CAGCCGAACGACCGAGCGCAGCGAGTCAGTGAGCGAGGAAGCGGAAGAGCGCCCAATACGCAAACCGCCT
CTCCCCGCGCGTTGGCCGATTCATTAATGCAGCTGGCACGACAGGTTTCCCGACTGGAAAGCGGGCAGTG
AGCGCAACGCAATTAATGTGAGTTACCTCACTCATTAGGCACCCCAGGCTTTACACTTTATGCTTCCGGC
TCCTATGTTGTGTGGAATTGTGAGCGGATAACAATTTCACACAGGAAACAGCTATGACCATGATTACGCC
AAGCGCGCAATTAACCCTCACTAAAGGGAACAAAAGCTGGAGCTCCGGATGCAAGGGTTCGAATCCCTTA
GCTCTCATTATTTTTTGCTTTTTCTCTTGAGGTCACATGATCGCAAAATGGCAAATGGCACGTGAAGCTG
TCGATATTGGGGAACTGTGGTGGTTGGCAAATGACTAATTAAGTTAGTCAAGGCGCCATCCTCATGAAAA
CTGTGTAACATAATAACCGAAGTGTCGAAAAGGTGGCACCTTGTCCAATTGAACACGCTCGATGAAAAAA
ATAAGATATATATAAGGTTAAGTAAAGCGTCTGTTAGAAAGGAAGTTTTTCCTTTTTCTTGCTCTCTTGT
CTTTTCATCTACTATTTCCTTCGTGTAATACAGGGTCGTCAGATACATAGATACAATTCTATTACCCCCA
TCCATACTCTAGAACTAGTGGATCCCCCGGGTTAATTAACCATGGTGAAGCGTGAGAAAAATGTCATCTA
TGGCCCTGAGCCTCTCCATCCTTTGGAGGATTTGACTGCCGGCGAAATGCTGTTTCGTGCTCTCCGCAAG
CACTCTCATTTGCCTCAAGCCTTGGTCGATGTGGTCGGCGATGAATCTTTGAGCTACAAGGAGTTTTTTG
AGGCAACCGTCTTGCTGGCTCAGTCCCTCCACAATTGTGGCTACAAGATGAACGACGTCGTTAGTATCTG
TGCTGAAAACAATACCCGTTTCTTCATTCCAGTCATCGCCGCATGGTATATCGGTATGATCGTGGCTCCA
GTCAACGAGAGCTACATTCCCGACGAACTGTGTAAAGTCATGGGTATCTCTAAGCCACAGATTGTCTTCA
CCACTAAGAATATTCTGAACAAAGTCCTGGAAGTCCAAAGCCGCACCAACTTTATTAAGCGTATCATCAT
CTTGGACACTGTGGAGAATATTCACGGTTGCGAATCTTTGCCTAATTTCATCTCTCGCTATTCAGACGGC
AACATCGCAAACTTTAAACCACTCCACTTCGACCCTGTGGAACAAGTTGCAGCCATTCTGTGTAGCAGCG
GTACTACTGGACTCCCAAAGGGAGTCATGCAGACCCATCAAAACATTTGCGTGCGTCTGATCCATGCTCT
CGATCCACGCGTGGGCACTCAGCTGATTCCTGGTGTCACCGTCTTGGTCTACTTGCCTTTCTTCCATGCT
TTCGGCTTTAGCATTACTTTGGGTTACTTTATGGTCGGTCTCCGCGTGATTATGTTCCGCCGTTTTGATC
AGGAGGCTTTCTTGAAAGCCATCCAAGATTATGAAGTCCGCAGTGTCATCAACGTGCCTAGCGTGATCCT
GTTTTTGTCTAAGAGCCCACTCGTGGACAAGTACGACTTGTCTTCACTGCGTGAATTGTGTTGCGGTGCC
GCTCCACTGGCTAAGGAGGTCGCTGAAGTGGCCGCCAAACGCTTGAATCTTCCAGGGATTCGTTGTGGCT
TCGGCCTCACCGAATCTACCAGCGCTAACATTCACTCTCTCGGGGATGAGTTTAAGAGCGGCTCTTTGGG
CCGTGTCACTCCACTCATGGCTGCTAAGATCGCTGATCGCGAAACTGGTAAGGCTTTGGGCCCGAACCAA
GTGGGCGAGCTGTGTATCAAAGGCCCTATGGTGAGCAAGGGTTATGTCAATAACGTTGAAGCTACCAAGG
AGGCCATCGACGACGACGGCTGGTTGCATTCTGGTGATTTTGGATATTACGACGAAGATGAGCATTTTTA
CGTCGTGGATCGTTACAAGGAGCTGATCAAATACAAGGGTAGCCAGGTTGCTCCAGCTGAGTTGGAGGAG
ATTCTGTTGAAAAATCCATGCATTCGCGATGTCGCTGTGGTCGGCATTCCTGATCTGGAGGCCGGCGAAC
TGCCTTCTGCTTTCGTTGTCAAGCAGCCTGGTAAAGAAATTACCGCCAAAGAAGTGTATGATTACCTGGC
TGAACGTGTGAGCCATACTAAGTACTTGCGTGGCGGCGTGCGTTTTGTTGACTCCATCCCTCGTAACGTA
ACAGGCAAAATTACCCGCAAGGAGCTGTTGAAACAATTGTTGGAGAAGGCCGGCGGTTTGTACAAATAAG
GCGCGCCACTTCTAAATAAGCGAATTTCTTATGATTTATGATTTTTATTATTAAATAAGTTATAAAAAAA
ATAAGTGTATACAAATTTTAAAGTGACTCTTAGGTTTTAAAACGAAAATTCTTATTCTTGAGTAACTCTT
TCCTGTAGGTCAGGTTGCTTTCTCAGGTATAGTATGAGGTCGCTCTTATTGACCACACCTCTACCGGCAG
ATCCGCTAGGGATAACAGGGTAATATA
Features (pLannotate 1.2.2; 22 found; start..end, strand, type, name):
     45..252     +  promoter       TEF promoter (fragment): Ashbya gossypii TEF promoter
    243..322     +  terminator     CYC1 terminator (fragment): S. cerevisiae CYC1; transcription terminator for CYC1
    341..359     -  promoter       T7 promoter: promoter for bacteriophage T7 RNA polymerase
    367..522     +  CDS            lacZα (fragment): LacZα fragment of β-galactosidase; lacZ fragment
    530..985     +  rep_origin     f1 ori (sequence partly withheld): f1 bacteriophage origin of replication; arrow indicates direction of (+) strand synthesis
    986..1037    -  misc_feature   bom (fragment): basis of mobility region from pBR322
   1116..1919    -  CDS            URA3: orotidine-5'-phosphate decarboxylase, required for uracil biosynthesis; S. cerevisiae URA3; yeast auxotrophic marker, counterselectable with 5-fluoroorotic acid (5-FOA)
   1920..2135    -  promoter       URA3 promoter: S. cerevisiae URA3
   2150..2199    -  misc_feature   bom (fragment): basis of mobility region from pBR322
   2301..2336    -  CDS            rop (fragment): Rop protein, which maintains plasmids at low copy number; rop
   2431..2535    +  promoter       AmpR promoter: bla
   2536..3396    +  CDS            AmpR: β-lactamase; bla; confers resistance to ampicillin, carbenicillin, and related antibiotics
   3567..4155    +  rep_origin     ori: high-copy-number ColE1/pMB1/pBR322/pUC origin of replication
   4338..4430    +  CDS            lacI (fragment): lac repressor; lacI; The lac repressor binds to the lac operator to inhibit transcription in E. coli. This inhibition can be relieved by adding lactose or isopropyl-β-D-thiogalactopyranoside (IPTG).
   4443..4464    +  protein_bind   CAP binding site: CAP binding activates transcription in the presence of cAMP. E. coli catabolite activator protein
   4479..4509    +  promoter       lac promoter: promoter for the E. coli lac operon
   4517..4533    +  protein_bind   lac operator: The lac repressor binds to the lac operator to inhibit transcription in E. coli. This inhibition can be relieved by adding lactose or isopropyl-β-D-thiogalactopyranoside (IPTG). lac repressor encoded by lacI
   4578..4596    +  promoter       T3 promoter: promoter for bacteriophage T3 RNA polymerase
   4647..4996    +  promoter       MET17 promoter: S. cerevisiae MET17; expression is repressed by methionine; MET15; MET25
   4996..5020    +  misc_feature   MCS (fragment): pBluescript multiple cloning site
   5031..6657    +  CDS            CBG99luc (fragment): green-emitting variant of click beetle luciferase human codon-optimized
   6689..6876    +  terminator     ADH1 terminator: S. cerevisiae ADH1; transcription terminator for the S. cerevisiae alcohol dehydrogenase 1 (ADH1) gene
