[The description below was written by a language model from this plasmid's Addgene catalogue record and pLannotate feature annotations shown in this document.]
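Description:
pNB768 is a yeast expression plasmid built on the p406 backbone, a pBluescript/pRS-style shuttle vector of about 6.9 kb in total. It is propagated in E. coli through a high-copy ColE1/pUC-type origin with ampicillin selection (AmpR, β-lactamase), and it also retains an f1 phage origin. Remnants of the lacZα/lac promoter region flanked by T3 and T7 promoters are present as well. Selection in Saccharomyces cerevisiae relies on the URA3 auxotrophic marker under its own promoter, which can also be counterselected with 5-FOA. The feature table annotates no yeast replication origin (no 2μ or CEN/ARS). This fits an integrating-type vector, although the record does not explicitly state how the plasmid is maintained in yeast.

The payload is CBG99, the green-emitting click beetle luciferase derived from Pyrophorus plagiophthalamus. The insert is a synthetic sequence of Promega origin, annotated as human codon-optimized, and it was cloned between preserved PacI and AscI sites. Transcription is driven by the S. cerevisiae MET17 (MET15/MET25) promoter, which is repressed by methionine, so reporter expression can be switched by changing methionine availability in the medium. The ADH1 terminator follows the coding sequence. Short fragments of a TEF promoter and a CYC1 terminator are also detected downstream, and they appear to be leftovers of vector construction rather than functional units.

The associated work concerns time-lapse luminescence microscopy of fast gene dynamics in single cells. In that context, the construct serves as a regulatable bioluminescent reporter of promoter activity in yeast.
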