Addgene plasmid #60139: pNB768
Purpose: Green click beetle luciferase from Promega driven by MET17 promoter.
Depositing lab: Nicolas Buchler. Depositing organization: Duke University. Publication: Measuring fast gene dynamics in single cells with time-lapse luminescence microscopy. Mazo-Vargas A, Park H, Aydin M, Buchler NE. Mol Biol Cell. 2014 Sep 17. pii: mbc.E14-07-1187. 10.1091/mbc.E14-07-1187 PubMed 25232010.
Backbone
  Vector backbone: p406
  Backbone size w/o insert (bp): 5261
  Total vector size (bp): 6906
  Vector type: Yeast Expression
  Selectable markers: URA3
Growth in bacteria
  Bacterial resistance: Ampicillin, 100 μg/mL
  Growth temperature: 37°C
  Growth strain: DH5alpha
  Copy number: High Copy
Gene/Insert
  Gene/Insert name: CBG99 (alt names: Click beetle green luciferase; p406-MET17pr-CBG99)
  Species: Synthetic; Pyrophorus plagiophthalamus
  Insert size (bp): 1645
  Promoter: MET17pr
  Cloning method: Restriction Enzyme; 5′ cloning site PacI (not destroyed); 3′ cloning site AscI (not destroyed)
  Sequencing primers: 5′ cactttatgcttccggctcctatgtt; 3′ CTGCCGGTAGAGGTGTGGTCAATAAG
Terms and licenses: Academic/Nonprofit Terms; Industry Terms: Not Available to Industry
How to cite: pNB768 was a gift from Nicolas Buchler (Addgene plasmid # 60139 ; http://n2t.net/addgene:60139 ; RRID:Addgene_60139)
