>Addgene plasmid #60139 | pNB768 | addgene partial sequence | sequence record 98155 | M13pUC-Rev 5'-AGCGGATAACAATTTCACACAGG-3'
TGACCATGATTACGCCAAGCGCGCAATTAACCCTCACTAAAGGGAACAAAAGCTGGAGCTCCGGATGCAA
GGGTTCGAATCCCTTAGCTCTCATTATTTTTTGCTTTTTCTCTTGAGGTCACATGATCGCAAAATGGCAA
ATGGCACGTGAAGCTGTCGATATTGGGGAACTGTGGTGGTTGGCAAATGACTAATTAAGTTAGTCAAGGC
GCCATCCTCATGAAAACTGTGTAACATAATAACCGAAGTGTCGAAAAGGTGGCACCTTGTCCAATTGAAC
ACGCTCGATGAAAAAAATAAGATATATATAAGGTTAAGTAAAGCGTCTGTTAGAAAGGAAGTTTTTCCTT
TTTCTTGCTCTCTTGTCTTTTCATCTACTATTTCCTTCGTGTAATACAGGGTCGTCAGATACATAGATAC
AATTCTATTACCCCCATCCATACTCTAGAACTAGTGGATCCCCCGGGTTAATTAACCATGGTCAAGCGTG
AGAAAAATGTCATCTATGGCCCTGAGCCTCTCCATCCTTTGGAGGATTTGACTGCCGGCGAAATGCTGTT
TCGTGCTCTCCGCAAGCACTCTCATTTGCCTCAAGCCTTGGTCGATGTGGTCGGCGATGAATCTTTGAGC
TACAAGGAGTTTTTTGAGGCAACCGTCTTGCTGGCTCAGTCCCTCCACAATTGTGGCTACAAGATGAACG
ACGTCGTTAGTATCTGTGCTGAAAACAATACCCGTTTCTTCATTCCAGTCATCGCCGCATGGTATATCGG
TATGATCGTGGCTCCAGTCAACGAGAGCTACATTCCCGACGAACTGTGTAAAGTCATGGGTATCTCTAAG
CCACAGATTGTCTTCACCACTAAGAATATTCTGAACAAAGTCCTGGAAGTCCA
