>Addgene plasmid #60139 | pNB768 | addgene partial sequence | sequence record 98158 | pHybLex_rev 5'-GAGTCACTTTAAAATTTGTATACAC-3'
ACTTATTTAATAATAAAAATCATAAATCATAAGAAATTCGCTTATTTAGAAGTGGCGCGCCTTATTTGTA
CAAACCGCCGGCCTTCTCCAACAATTGTTTCAACAGCTCCTTGCGGGTAATTTTGCCTGTTACGTTACGA
GGGATGGAGTCAACAAAACGCACGCCGCCACGCAAGTACTTAGTATGGCTCACACGTTCAGCCAGGTAAT
CATACACTTCTTTGGCGGTAATTTCTTTACCAGGCTGCTTGACAACGAAAGCAGAAGGCAGTTCGCCGGC
CTCCAGATCAGGAATGCCGACCACAGCGACATCGCGAATGCATGGATTTTTCAACAGAATCTCCTCCAAC
TCAGCTGGAGCAACCTGGCTACCCTTGTATTTGATCAGCTCCTTGTAACGATCCACGACGTAAAAATGCT
CATCTTCGTCGTAATATCCAAAATCACCAGAATGCAACCAGCCGTCGTCGTCGATGGCCTCCTTGGTAGC
TTCAACGTTATTGACATAACCCTTGCTCACCATAGGGCCTTTGATACACAGCTCGCCCACTTGGTTCGGG
CCCAAAGCCTTACCAGTTTCGCGATCAGCGATCTTAGCAGCCATGAGTGGAGTGACACGGCCCAAAGAGC
CGCTCTTAAACTCATCCCCGAGAGAGTGAATGTTAGCGCTGGTAGATTCGGTGAGGCCGAAGCCACAACG
AATCCCTGGAAGATTCAAGCGTTTGGCGGCCACTTCAGCGACCTCCTTAGCCAGTGGAGCGGCACCGCAA
CACAATTCACGCAGTGAAGACAAGTCGTACTTGTCCACGAGTGGGCTCTTAGACAAAAACAGGATCACGC
TAGGCACGTTGATGACACTGCGGACTTCATAATCTTGGATGGCTTTCAAGAAAGCCTCCTGATCAAAACG
GCGGAACATAATCACGCGG
